Addgene plasmid #21012: PRRX2-pBLSK
Depositing lab: Corey Largman. Depositing organization: San Francisco VA Health Care System. Publication: Modulation of the human homeobox genes PRX-2 and HOXB13 in scarless fetal wounds. Stelnicki EJ, Arbeit J, Cass DL, Saner C, Harrison M, Largman C. J Invest Dermatol 1998 Jul;111(1):57-63. 10.1046/j.1523-1747.1998.00238.x PubMed 9665387.
Backbone
  Vector backbone: pBluescript SK
  Backbone manufacturer: Stratagene
  Backbone size w/o insert (bp): 3000
  Vector type: Bacterial Expression
Growth in bacteria
  Bacterial resistance: Ampicillin, 100 μg/mL
  Growth temperature: 37°C
  Growth strain: DH5alpha
  Copy number: High Copy
Gene/Insert
  Gene/Insert name: PRRX2
  Species: M. musculus (mouse)
  Insert size (bp): 1200
  Mutation: Missing first three amino acids at N-terminus
  Entrez Gene: Prrx2 (a.k.a. S8, Prx2)
  Cloning method: Restriction Enzyme; 5′ cloning site NotI (unknown if destroyed); 3′ cloning site BglII/BamHI (blunt) (destroyed during cloning)
  Sequencing primers: 5′ T3; 3′ T7
Resource information
  A portion of this plasmid was derived from a plasmid made by: Fritz Meijlink
Terms and licenses: Academic/Nonprofit Terms; Industry Terms: Not Available to Industry
How to cite: PRRX2-pBLSK was a gift from Corey Largman (Addgene plasmid # 21012 ; http://n2t.net/addgene:21012 ; RRID:Addgene_21012)
