[The description below was written by a language model from this plasmid's Addgene catalogue record.]
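Description:
PRRX2-pBLSK is a cloning plasmid built on the Stratagene pBluescript SK backbone (about 3 kb) that carries a mouse Prrx2 cDNA of roughly 1.2 kb. Prrx2, also known as S8 or Prx2, encodes a paired-related homeobox transcription factor. The insert is not quite full length: the record notes that it lacks the first three amino acids at the N-terminus. The fragment was placed in the polylinker by restriction cloning, using NotI at the 5′ end (whether this site survives is not recorded) and a blunted BglII/BamHI junction at the 3′ end that was destroyed in the process. Part of the plasmid derives from an earlier construct made in another laboratory.

The plasmid is maintained at high copy in standard E. coli cloning strains under ampicillin selection. Although it is catalogued as a bacterial expression vector, the record names no dedicated promoter driving the protein, and no feature table is provided. pBluescript-type phagemids are general-purpose cloning vectors whose polylinker is flanked by T3 and T7 phage promoters. This fits with the T3 and T7 sequencing primers listed for the 5′ and 3′ ends of the insert. That arrangement is commonly used for sequencing, subcloning and in vitro transcription of sense or antisense RNA, for example as hybridisation probes, but the record does not explicitly state the intended application. The associated publication concerns changes in homeobox gene expression (PRX-2 and HOXB13) in scarless fetal wound healing, which suggests the clone served as a source of Prrx2 sequence for expression studies in that context.
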