>Addgene plasmid #21012 | PRRX2-pBLSK | addgene partial sequence | sequence record 26818 | 21012 with T3
CGGCCGCCGCCTTCGCCCTAGACCCGCCAGCGCCCGGCCCGGGGCCCCCGCCCGCACCCGGCGATTGCGC
CCAGGCGCGCAAGAACTTCTCGGTGAGCCACCTCCTGGACCTGGAGGAGGTGGCGGCTGCTGGGCGCAGG
GCTGCGGGGCCCGTTTCGGGGCCCGCCGAGGCGCGGGAGGGAGCGGCGCGCGAACCGTCCGGGGGCAGCA
GCGGCAGCGAGGCGGCGCCGCAGGACGGTGACTGTCCCAGCCCCGGCCGTGGCACCAAACGAAAGAAGAA
GCAGCGCCGGAATCGAACCACATTCAACAGCAGCCAGCTGCAGGCGCTGGAGCGTGTATTTGAGCGCACA
CACTACCCTGACGCCTTTGTGCGTGAAGAGCTAGCTCGCCGTGTCAACCTCAGTGAGGCACGTGTCCAAG
TCTGGTTCCAGAACCGCCGTGCCAAGTTTCGCCGGAATGAACGTGCCATGCTGGCTACCCGCTCTGCCTC
GTTGCTCAAGTCTTATGGCCAGGAGGCGGCCATTGAACAGCCTGTGGCCCCCCGACCTACCACGATGAGC
CCAGATTATCTATCCTGGCCAGCATCCTCCCCCTACAGCTCCGTGCCTCCCTATAGCCCCGGAGGTTCAA
GTCCTGCAACTCCTGGAGTCAACATGGCCAACAGCATCGCCAGCCTTCGCCTCAAGGCCAAAGAGTTCAG
CCTACA
